>Addgene plasmid #15101 | M76 pIRESpuro-GLUE-hDsh2 | depositor full sequence | sequence record 8216 | Author sequence
GACGGATCGGGAGATCTCCCGATCCCCTATGGTCGACTCTCAGTACAATCTGCTCTGATGCCGCATAGTT
AAGCCAGTATCTGCTCCCTGCTTGTGTGTTGGAGGTCGCTGAGTAGTGCGCGAGCAAAATTTAAGCTACA
ACAAGGCAAGGCTTGACCGACAATTGCATGAAGAATCTGCTTAGGGTTAGGCGTTTTGCGCTGCTTCGCG
ATGTACGGGCCAGATATACGCGTTGACATTGATTATTGACTAGTTATTAATAGTAATCAATTACGGGGTC
ATTAGTTCATAGCCCATATATGGAGTTCCGCGTTACATAACTTACGGTAAATGGCCCGCCTGGCTGACCG
CCCAACGACCCCCGCCCATTGACGTCAATAATGACGTATGTTCCCATAGTAACGCCAATAGGGACTTTCC
ATTGACGTCAATGGGTGGACTATTTACGGTAAACTGCCCACTTGGCAGTACATCAAGTGTATCATATGCC
AAGTACGCCCCCTATTGACGTCAATGACGGTAAATGGCCCGCCTGGCATTATGCCCAGTACATGACCTTA
TGGGACTTTCCTACTTGGCAGTACATCTACGTATTAGTCATCGCTATTACCATGGTGATGCGGTTTTGGC
AGTACATCAATGGGCGTGGATAGCGGTTTGACTCACGGGGATTTCCAAGTCTCCACCCCATTGACGTCAA
TGGGAGTTTGTTTTGGCACCAAAATCAACGGGACTTTCCAAAATGTCGTAACAACTCCGCCCCATTGACG
CAAATGGGCGGTAGGCGTGTACGGTGGGAGGTCTATATAAGCAGAGCTCTCTGGCTAACTAGAGAACCCA
CTGCTTACTGGCTTATCGAAATTAATACGACTCACTATAGGGAGACCCAAGCTTGGTACCGAGCTCGGAT
CGATTTAATTAAGCCACCATGGACGAGAAGACCACCGGCTGGCGGGGCGGCCACGTGGTGGAGGGCCTGG
CCGGCGAGCTGGAGCAGCTGCGGGCCCGGCTGGAGCACCACCCCCAGGGCCAGCGGGAGCCCGGCGGAAG
CCCCGGTGGCGAGAACCTGTACTTCCAGGGCGCAAGCTACCCCTACGACGTGCCCGACTACGCCAAGCGG
CGGTGGAAGAAGAACTTCATCGCCGTGAGCGCCGCCAACCGGTTCAAGAAGATCAGCAGCAGCGGCGCCC
TGATTGATGGGGGATCTGGCCCCGGCGGCGGCGCGCCAATGGCGGGTAGCAGCACTGGGGGCGGTGGGGT
TGGGGAGACGAAGGTGATTTACCACCTGGATGAGGAAGAGACTCCCTACCTGGTGAAGATCCCTGTCCCC
GCCGAGCGCATCACCCTCGGCGATTTCAAGAGCGTCCTGCAGCGGCCCGCGGGCGCCAAGTACTTTTTCA
AGTCTATGGATCAGGATTTCGGGGTGGTGAAGGAAGAAATTTCAGATGACAACGCCCGCCTCCCCTGCTT
CAACGGAAGGGTGGTATCCTGGCTGGTGTCCTCAGATAATCCCCAACCCGAGATGGCCCCTCCAGTCCAT
GAGCCTCGGGCAGAACTGGCGCCTCCAGCCCCACCTTTACCTCCTTTGCCACCCGAGAGGACCAGCGGCA
TTGGGGACTCAAGGCCTCCATCCTTCCACCCTAATGTGTCCAGCAGCCATGAGAATCTGGAGCCTGAGAC
AGAAACCGAGTCAGTAGTGTCACTGAGGCGGGAGCGGCCTCGCAGGAGAGACAGCAGTGAGCATGGCGCT
GGGGGCCACAGGACTGGTGGCCCCTCAAGGCTGGAGCGCCACCTGGCCGGATACGAGAGCTCCTCTACCC
TCATGACCAGCGAGCTGGAGAGTACCAGCCTGGGGGACTCGGACGAGGAGGACACCATGAGCAGGTTCAG
CAGCTCCACGGAGCAGAGCAGTGCCTCCCGCCTCCTTAAGCGCCACCGGCGGCGAAGGAAGCAGAGGCCA
CCCCGCCTGGAGAGGACGTCATCCTTCAGCAGCGTCACAGATTCCACAATGTCTCTCAATATCATCACAG
TCACGCTAAACATGGAGAAGTACAACTTCCTGGGTATCTCCATTGTTGGCCAGAGCAATGAGCGGGGAGA
CGGAGGCATCTACATTGGCTCCATCATGAAGGGTGGGGCTGTGGCGGCCGACGGGCGCATTGAGCCAGGG
GACATGCTTTTGCAGGTGAATGACATGAACTTTGAGAACATGAGCAACGATGACGCTGTGCGGGTGCTGA
GGGACATTGTGCACAAGCCTGGCCCCATTGTGCTGACTGTGGCCAAGTGCTGGGATCCCTCTCCTCAGGC
CTATTTCACTCTCCCCCGAAATGAGCCCATCCAGCCAATTGACCCTGCTGCCTGGGTGTCCCATTCCGCG
GCTCTGACTGGCACCTTCCCAGCCTATCCAGGTTCCTCCTCCATGAGCACCATTACATCTGGATCGTCTT
TGCCTGATGGCTGTGAAGGCCGGGGTCTCTCCGTCCATACGGACATGGCATCGGTGACCAAGGCCATGGC
AGCTCCAGAGTCTGGACTGGAAGTCCGGGACCGCATGTGGCTCAAGATCACCATCCCTAATGCCTTTCTG
GGCTCGGATGTGGTTGACTGGCTCTACCATCACGTGGAGGGCTTTCCTGAGCGGCGGGAGGCCCGCAAGT
ATGCCAGCGGGCTGCTCAAAGCAGGCCTGATCCGACACACCGTCAACAAGATCACCTTCTCTGAGCAGTG
CTATTACGTCTTCGGAGACCTCAGTGGTGGCTGTGAGAGCTACCTAGTCAACCTGTCTCTCAATGACAAC
GATGGCTCCAGTGGGGCTTCAGACCAGGATACCCTGGCTCCTCTGCCTGGGGCCACCCCCTGGCCCCTGC
TGCCCACTTTCTCCTACCAATACCCTGCCCCACACCCCTACAGCCCGCAGCCTCCACCCTACCATGAGCT
TTCATCTTACACCTATGGTGGGGGCAGTGCCAGCAGCCAGCATAGTGAGGGCAGCCGGAGCAGTGGGTCG
ACACGGAGTGATGGGGGGGCAGGGCGCACGGGGAGGCCCGAGGAGCGGGCCCCCGAGTCCAAGTCCGGCA
GTGGCAGTGAGTCTGAGCCCTCCAGCCGAGGGGGCAGCCTTCGGCGGGGTGGGGAAGCAAGTGGGACTAG
CGATGGGGGCCCTCCTCCATCCAGAGGCTCAACTGGGGGTGCCCCTAATCTCCGAGCCCACCCAGGGCTC
CATCCCTATGGACCGCCCCCTGGCATGGCCCTCCCCTACAACCCCATGATGGTGGTCATGATGCCCCCAC
CTCCACCTCCAGTCCCTCCAGCAGTGCAGCCTCCGGGGGCCCCTCCAGTCAGAGACCTGGGCTCTGTGCC
CCCAGAACTGACAGCCAGCCGCCAAAGCTTCCACATGGCCATGGGCAATCCCAGCGAGTTCTTTGTGGAT
GTTATGTAGGCGGCCGCGTCGACGGAATTCGCCCTTTTCGGATCCACTAGTAACGGCCGCCAGTGTGCTG
GAATTAATTCGCTGTCTGCGAGGGCCAGCTGTTGGGGTGAGTACTCCCTCTCAAAAGCGGGCATGACTTC
TGCGCTAAGATTGTCAGTTTCCAAAAACGAGGAGGATTTGATATTCACCTGGCCCGCGGTGATGCCTTTG
AGGGTGGCCGCGTCCATCTGGTCAGAAAGACAATCTTTTTGTTGTCAAGCTTGAGGTGTGGCAGGCTTGA
GATCTGGCCATACACTTGAGTGACAATGACATCCACTTTGCCTTTCTCTCCACAGGTGTCCACTCCCAGG
TCCAACTGCAGGTCGAGCATGCATCTAGGGCGGCCAATTCCGCCCCTCTCCCTCCCCCCCCCCTAACGTT
ACTGGCCGAAGCCGCTTGGAATAAGGCCGGTGTGCGTTTGTCTATATGTGATTTTCCACCATATTGCCGT
CTTTTGGCAATGTGAGGGCCCGGAAACCTGGCCCTGTCTTCTTGACGAGCATTCCTAGGGGTCTTTCCCC
TCTCGCCAAAGGAATGCAAGGTCTGTTGAATGTCGTGAAGGAAGCAGTTCCTCTGGAAGCTTCTTGAAGA
CAAACAACGTCTGTAGCGACCCTTTGCAGGCAGCGGAACCCCCCACCTGGCGACAGGTGCCTCTGCGGCC
AAAAGCCACGTGTATAAGATACACCTGCAAAGGCGGCACAACCCCAGTGCCACGTTGTGAGTTGGATAGT
TGTGGAAAGAGTCAAATGGCTCTCCTCAAGCGTATTCAACAAGGGGCTGAAGGATGCCCAGAAGGTACCC
CATTGTATGGGATCTGATCTGGGGCCTCGGTGCACATGCTTTACATGTGTTTAGTCGAGGTTAAAAAAAC
GTCTAGGCCCCCCGAACCACGGGGACGTGGTTTTCCTTTGAAAAACACGATGATAAGCTTGCCACAACCC
ACAAGGAGACGACCTTCCATGACCGAGTACAAGCCCACGGTGCGCCTCGCCACCCGCGACGACGTCCCCC
GGGCCGTACGCACCCTCGCCGCCGCGTTCGCCGACTACCCCGCCACGCGCCACACCGTCGACCCGGACCG
CCACATCGAGCGGGTCACCGAGCTGCAAGAACTCTTCCTCACGCGCGTCGGGCTCGACATCGGCAAGGTG
TGGGTCGCGGACGACGGCGCCGCGGTGGCGGTCTGGACCACGCCGGAGAGCGTCGAAGCGGGGGCGGTGT
TCGCCGAGATCGGCCCGCGCATGGCCGAGTTGAGCGGTTCCCGGCTGGCCGCGCAGCAACAGATGGAAGG
CCTCCTGGCGCCGCACCGGCCCAAGGAGCCCGCGTGGTTCCTGGCCACCGTCGGCGTCTCGCCCGACCAC
CAGGGCAAGGGTCTGGGCAGCGCCGTCGTGCTCCCCGGAGTGGAGGCGGCCGAGCGCGCCGGGGTGCCCG
CCTTCCTGGAGACCTCCGCGCCCCGCAACCTCCCCTTCTACGAGCGGCTCGGCTTCACCGTCACCGCCGA
CGTCGAGTGCCCGAAGGACCGCGCGACCTGGTGCATGACCCGCAAGCCCGGTGCCTGACGCCCGCCCCAC
GACCCGCAGCGCCCGACCGAAAGGAGCGCACGACCCCATGGCTCCGACCGAAGCCGACCCGGGCGGCCCC
GCCGACCCCGCACCCGCCCCCGAGGCCCACCGACTCTAGAGCTCGCTGATCAGCCTCGACTGTGCCTTCT
AGTTGCCAGCCATCTGTTGTTTGCCCCTCCCCCGTGCCTTCCTTGACCCTGGAAGGTGCCACTCCCACTG
TCCTTTCCTAATAAAATGAGGAAATTGCATCGCATTGTCTGAGTAGGTGTCATTCTATTCTGGGGGGTGG
GGTGGGGCAGGACAGCAAGGGGGAGGATTGGGAAGACAATAGCAGGCATGCTGGGGATGCGGTGGGCTCT
ATGGCTTCTGAGGCGGAAAGAACCAGCTGGGGCTCGAGTGCATTCTAGTTGTGGTTTGTCCAAACTCATC
AATGTATCTTATCATGTCTGTATACCGTCGACCTCTAGCTAGAGCTTGGCGTAATCATGGTCATAGCTGT
TTCCTGTGTGAAATTGTTATCCGCTCACAATTCCACACAACATACGAGCCGGAAGCATAAAGTGTAAAGC
CTGGGGTGCCTAATGAGTGAGCTAACTCACATTAATTGCGTTGCGCTCACTGCCCGCTTTCCAGTCGGGA
AACCTGTCGTGCCAGCTGCATTAATGAATCGGCCAACGCGCGGGGAGAGGCGGTTTGCGTATTGGGCGCT
CTTCCGCTTCCTCGCTCACTGACTCGCTGCGCTCGGTCGTTCGGCTGCGGCGAGCGGTATCAGCTCACTC
AAAGGCGGTAATACGGTTATCCACAGAATCAGGGGATAACGCAGGAAAGAACATGTGAGCAAAAGGCCAG
CAAAAGGCCAGGAACCGTAAAAAGGCCGCGTTGCTGGCGTTTTTCCATAGGCTCCGCCCCCCTGACGAGC
ATCACAAAAATCGACGCTCAAGTCAGAGGTGGCGAAACCCGACAGGACTATAAAGATACCAGGCGTTTCC
CCCTGGAAGCTCCCTCGTGCGCTCTCCTGTTCCGACCCTGCCGCTTACCGGATACCTGTCCGCCTTTCTC
CCTTCGGGAAGCGTGGCGCTTTCTCAATGCTCACGCTGTAGGTATCTCAGTTCGGTGTAGGTCGTTCGCT
CCAAGCTGGGCTGTGTGCACGAACCCCCCGTTCAGCCCGACCGCTGCGCCTTATCCGGTAACTATCGTCT
TGAGTCCAACCCGGTAAGACACGACTTATCGCCACTGGCAGCAGCCACTGGTAACAGGATTAGCAGAGCG
AGGTATGTAGGCGGTGCTACAGAGTTCTTGAAGTGGTGGCCTAACTACGGCTACACTAGAAGGACAGTAT
TTGGTATCTGCGCTCTGCTGAAGCCAGTTACCTTCGGAAAAAGAGTTGGTAGCTCTTGATCCGGCAAACA
AACCACCGCTGGTAGCGGTGGTTTTTTTGTTTGCAAGCAGCAGATTACGCGCAGAAAAAAAGGATCTCAA
GAAGATCCTTTGATCTTTTCTACGGGGTCTGACGCTCAGTGGAACGAAAACTCACGTTAAGGGATTTTGG
TCATGAGATTATCAAAAAGGATCTTCACCTAGATCCTTTTAAATTAAAAATGAAGTTTTAAATCAATCTA
AAGTATATATGAGTAAACTTGGTCTGACAGTTACCAATGCTTAATCAGTGAGGCACCTATCTCAGCGATC
TGTCTATTTCGTTCATCCATAGTTGCCTGACTCCCCGTCGTGTAGATAACTACGATACGGGAGGGCTTAC
CATCTGGCCCCAGTGCTGCAATGATACCGCGAGACCCACGCTCACCGGCTCCAGATTTATCAGCAATAAA
CCAGCCAGCCGGAAGGGCCGAGCGCAGAAGTGGTCCTGCAACTTTATCCGCCTCCATCCAGTCTATTAAT
TGTTGCCGGGAAGCTAGAGTAAGTAGTTCGCCAGTTAATAGTTTGCGCAACGTTGTTGCCATTGCTACAG
GCATCGTGGTGTCACGCTCGTCGTTTGGTATGGCTTCATTCAGCTCCGGTTCCCAACGATCAAGGCGAGT
TACATGATCCCCCATGTTGTGCAAAAAAGCGGTTAGCTCCTTCGGTCCTCCGATCGTTGTCAGAAGTAAG
TTGGCCGCAGTGTTATCACTCATGGTTATGGCAGCACTGCATAATTCTCTTACTGTCATGCCATCCGTAA
GATGCTTTTCTGTGACTGGTGAGTACTCAACCAAGTCATTCTGAGAATAGTGTATGCGGCGACCGAGTTG
CTCTTGCCCGGCGTCAATACGGGATAATACCGCGCCACATAGCAGAACTTTAAAAGTGCTCATCATTGGA
AAACGTTCTTCGGGGCGAAAACTCTCAAGGATCTTACCGCTGTTGAGATCCAGTTCGATGTAACCCACTC
GTGCACCCAACTGATCTTCAGCATCTTTTACTTTCACCAGCGTTTCTGGGTGAGCAAAAACAGGAAGGCA
AAATGCCGCAAAAAAGGGAATAAGGGCGACACGGAAATGTTGAATACTCATACTCTTCCTTTTTCAATAT
TATTGAAGCATTTATCAGGGTTATTGTCTCATGAGCGGATACATATTTGAATGTATTTAGAAAAATAAAC
AAATAGGGGTTCCGCGCACATTTCCCCGAAAAGTGCCACCTGACGTC
Features (pLannotate 1.2.2; 22 found; start..end, strand, type, name):
     36..80      -  misc_feature   bom (fragment): basis of mobility region from pBR322
    235..614     +  enhancer       CMV enhancer: human cytomegalovirus immediate early enhancer
    615..818     +  promoter       CMV promoter: human cytomegalovirus (CMV) immediate early promoter
    814..847     +  LTR            5' LTR (truncated) (fragment): truncated 5' long terminal repeat (LTR) from HIV-1
    863..881     +  promoter       T7 promoter: promoter for bacteriophage T7 RNA polymerase
    929..1042    +  CDS            SBP: streptavidin-binding peptide selected from a peptide library; binds streptavidin with nanomolar affinity (Keefe et al., 2001)
   1115..1195    +  CDS            MYLK2 (fragment): MYLK2_HUMAN - Experimental evidence at protein level: Swiss-Prot protein existence level 1. Implicated in the level of global muscle contraction and cardiac function. Phosphorylates a specific serine in the N-terminus of a myosin light chain. From Homo sapiens (Human).
   1229..3436    +  CDS            DVL2: DVL2_HUMAN - Experimental evidence at protein level: Swiss-Prot protein existence level 1. Plays a role in the signal transduction pathways mediated by multiple Wnt genes. Participates both in canonical and non-canonical Wnt signaling by binding to the cytoplasmic C-terminus of frizzled family members and transducing the Wnt signal to down-stream effectors. Promotes internalization and degradation of frizzled proteins upon Wnt signaling. From Homo sapiens (Human).
   3537..3765    +  intron         chimeric intron: chimera between introns from adenovirus and immunoglobulin heavy chain genes
   3934..4396    +  misc_feature   IRES: internal ribosome entry site (IRES) of the encephalomyocarditis virus (EMCV)
   4429..5028    +  CDS            PuroR: puromycin N-acetyltransferase; pac from Streptomyces; confers resistance to puromycin
   5078..5143    +  CDS            dmpM (fragment): DMPM_STRAD - Protein inferred from homology: Swiss-Prot protein existence level 3. From Streptomyces alboniger.
   5170..5394    +  polyA_signal   bGH poly(A) signal: bovine growth hormone polyadenylation signal
   5398..5419    +  promoter       SV40 promoter (fragment): SV40 enhancer and early promoter
   5429..5480    +  polyA_signal   SV40 poly(A) signal (fragment): SV40 polyadenylation signal
   5544..5560    -  protein_bind   lac operator: The lac repressor binds to the lac operator to inhibit transcription in E. coli. This inhibition can be relieved by adding lactose or isopropyl-β-D-thiogalactopyranoside (IPTG). lac repressor encoded by lacI
   5568..5598    -  promoter       lac promoter: promoter for the E. coli lac operon
   5613..5634    -  protein_bind   CAP binding site: CAP binding activates transcription in the presence of cAMP. E. coli catabolite activator protein
   5647..5739    -  CDS            lacI (fragment): lac repressor; lacI; The lac repressor binds to the lac operator to inhibit transcription in E. coli. This inhibition can be relieved by adding lactose or isopropyl-β-D-thiogalactopyranoside (IPTG).
   5922..6510    -  rep_origin     ori: high-copy-number ColE1/pMB1/pBR322/pUC origin of replication
   6681..7541    -  CDS            AmpR: β-lactamase; bla; confers resistance to ampicillin, carbenicillin, and related antibiotics
   7542..7646    -  promoter       AmpR promoter: bla
