[The description below was written by a language model from this plasmid's Addgene catalogue record and pLannotate feature annotations shown in this document.]
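Description:
M76 pIRESpuro-GLUE-hDsh2 is a mammalian expression plasmid of about 7.7 kb that produces human Dishevelled 2 (DVL2) carrying an N-terminal tandem affinity tag. It is built on the pIRESpuro-GLUE backbone (about 5.5 kb without insert) and is propagated in E. coli through a high-copy ColE1/pUC-type origin with ampicillin selection from the β-lactamase gene. Small annotated fragments such as the bom region, lac promoter/operator, lacI piece, HIV-1 LTR fragment and SV40 fragments appear to be backbone remnants or short sequence matches rather than functional parts of the design.

Expression is driven by the CMV immediate early enhancer and promoter, with a T7 promoter just downstream that also serves as the sequencing primer site. The open reading frame begins with the backbone-encoded "GLUE" tag. The catalogue lists this as a strep tag, a calmodulin-binding peptide (CBP) and an HA epitope. The feature table shows a streptavidin-binding peptide followed by a short fragment matching myosin light chain kinase, which most likely corresponds to the CBP; the HA epitope is not separately annotated. The roughly 2.2 kb DVL2 coding sequence follows. Downstream, a chimeric intron, an EMCV IRES and the puromycin N-acetyltransferase gene lie on the same transcript, ending in a bGH polyadenylation signal. Because this arrangement is bicistronic, puromycin-resistant cells should also express the tagged protein, which favours the derivation of stable lines.

The dual streptavidin- and calmodulin-binding tags allow sequential two-step purification of Dishevelled 2 complexes. This fits the associated study, which identified KLHL12–Cullin-3 as a ubiquitin ligase that targets Dishevelled and so regulates Wnt–β-catenin signalling.
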