Addgene plasmid #15101: M76 pIRESpuro-GLUE-hDsh2
Depositing lab: Randall Moon. Depositing organization: University of Washington. Publication: The KLHL12-Cullin-3 ubiquitin ligase negatively regulates the Wnt-beta-catenin pathway by targeting Dishevelled for degradation. Angers S, Thorpe CJ, Biechele TL, Goldenberg SJ, Zheng N, MacCoss MJ, Moon RT. Nat Cell Biol. 2006 Apr . 8(4):348-57. 10.1038/ncb1381 PubMed 16547521.
Backbone
  Vector backbone: pIRESpuro-GLUE
  Backbone manufacturer: Moon Lab
  Backbone size w/o insert (bp): 5500
  Vector type: Mammalian Expression
  Selectable markers: Puromycin
Growth in bacteria
  Bacterial resistance: Ampicillin, 100 μg/mL
  Growth temperature: 37°C
  Growth strain: DH5alpha
  Copy number: High Copy
Gene/Insert
  Gene/Insert name: Dsh2 (alt name: Dishevelled 2)
  Species: H. sapiens (human)
  Insert size (bp): 2200
  Entrez Gene: DVL2
  Tag / fusion protein: streptag (N terminal on backbone); HA (N terminal on backbone); CBP tag (N terminal on backbone)
  Cloning method: Restriction Enzyme
  Sequencing primers: 5′ T7
Terms and licenses: Academic/Nonprofit Terms; Industry Terms: Not Available to Industry
How to cite: M76 pIRESpuro-GLUE-hDsh2 was a gift from Randall Moon (Addgene plasmid # 15101 ; http://n2t.net/addgene:15101 ; RRID:Addgene_15101)
