>Addgene plasmid #15101 | M76 pIRESpuro-GLUE-hDsh2 | addgene partial sequence | sequence record 21578 | CMV-F 5'-CGCAAATGGGCGGTAGGCGTG-3'
GCTCTCTGGCTACTAGAGAACCCCTGCTTACTGGCTTATCGAAATTAATACGACTCACTATAGGGAGACC
CAAGCTTGGTACCGAGCTCGGATCGATTTAATTAAGCCACCATGGACGAGAAGACCACCGGCTGGCGGGG
CGGCCACGTGGTGGAGGGCCTGGCCGGCGAGCTGGAGCAGCTGCGGGCCCGGCTGGAGCACCACCCCCAG
GGCCAGCGGGAGCCCGGCGGAAGCCCCGGTGGCGAGAACCTGTACTTCCAGGGCGCAAGCTACCCCTACG
ACGTGCCCGACTACGCCAAGCGGCGGTGGAAGAAGAACTTCATCGCCGTGAGCGCCGCCAACCGGTTCAA
GAAGATCAGCAGCAGCGGCGCCCTGATTGATGGGGGATCTGGCCCCGGCGGCGGCGCGCCAATGGCGGGT
AGCAGCACTGGGGGCGGTGGGGTTGGGGAGACGAAGGTGATTNACCACCTGGATGAGGAAGAGACTCCCT
ACCTGGTGAAGATCCCTGTCCCCGCCGAGCGCATCACCCTCGGCGATTTCAAGAGCGTCCTGCAGCGGCC
CGCGGGCGCCAAGTACTTTTTCAAGTCTATGGA
